>Addgene plasmid #223303 | pcDNA3_2_ERBB4-V5 | addgene full sequence | sequence record 449408 | Addgene NGS Result
GACGGATCGGGAGATCTCCCGATCCCCTATGGTGCACTCTCAGTACAATCTGCTCTGATGCCGCATAGTT
AAGCCAGTATCTGCTCCCTGCTTGTGTGTTGGAGGTCGCTGAGTAGTGCGCGAGCAAAATTTAAGCTACA
ACAAGGCAAGGCTTGACCGACAATTGCATGAAGAATCTGCTTAGGGTTAGGCGTTTTGCGCTGCTTCGCG
ATGTACGGGCCAGATATACGCGTTGACATTGATTATTGACTAGTTATTAATAGTAATCAATTACGGGGTC
ATTAGTTCATAGCCCATATATGGAGTTCCGCGTTACATAACTTACGGTAAATGGCCCGCCTGGCTGACCG
CCCAACGACCCCCGCCCATTGACGTCAATAATGACGTATGTTCCCATAGTAACGCCAATAGGGACTTTCC
ATTGACGTCAATGGGTGGAGTATTTACGGTAAACTGCCCACTTGGCAGTACATCAAGTGTATCATATGCC
AAGTACGCCCCCTATTGACGTCAATGACGGTAAATGGCCCGCCTGGCATTATGCCCAGTACATGACCTTA
TGGGACTTTCCTACTTGGCAGTACATCTACGTATTAGTCATCGCTATTACCATGGTGATGCGGTTTTGGC
AGTACATCAATGGGCGTGGATAGCGGTTTGACTCACGGGGATTTCCAAGTCTCCACCCCATTGACGTCAA
TGGGAGTTTGTTTTGGCACCAAAATCAACGGGACTTTCCAAAATGTCGTAACAACTCCGCCCCATTGACG
CAAATGGGCGGTAGGCGTGTACGGTGGGAGGTCTATATAAGCAGAGCTCTCTGGCTAACTAGAGAACCCA
CTGCTTACTGGCTTATCGAAATTAATACGACTCACTATAGGGAGACCCAAGCTGGCTAGTTAAGCTATCA
ACAAGTTTGTACAAAAAAGCAGGCTCTACCATGAAGCCGGCGACAGGACTTTGGGTCTGGGTGAGCCTTC
TCGTGGCGGCGGGGACCGTCCAGCCCAGCGATTCTCAGTCAGTGTGTGCAGGAACGGAGAATAAACTGAG
CTCTCTCTCTGACCTGGAACAGCAGTACCGAGCCTTGCGCAAGTACTATGAAAACTGTGAGGTTGTCATG
GGCAACCTGGAGATAACCAGCATTGAGCACAACCGGGACCTCTCCTTCCTGCGGTCTGTTCGAGAAGTCA
CAGGCTACGTGTTAGTGGCTCTTAATCAGTTTCGTTACCTGCCTCTGGAGAATTTACGCATTATTCGTGG
GACAAAACTTTATGAGGATCGATATGCCTTGGCAATATTTTTAAACTACAGAAAAGATGGAAACTTTGGA
CTTCAAGAACTTGGATTAAAGAACTTGACAGAAATCCTAAATGGTGGAGTCTATGTAGACCAGAACAAAT
TCCTTTGTTATGCAGACACCATTCATTGGCAAGATATTGTTCGGAACCCATGGCCTTCCAACTTGACTCT
TGTGTCAACAAATGGTAGTTCAGGATGTGGACGTTGCCATAAGTCCTGTACTGGCCGTTGCTGGGGACCC
ACAGAAAATCATTGCCAGACTTTGACAAGGACGGTGTGTGCAGAACAATGTGACGGCAGATGCTACGGAC
CTTACGTCAGTGACTGCTGCCATCGAGAATGTGCTGGAGGCTGCTCAGGACCTAAGGACACAGACTGCTT
TGCCTGCATGAATTTCAATGACAGTGGAGCATGTGTTACTCAGTGTCCCCAAACCTTTGTCTACAATCCA
ACCACCTTTCAACTGGAGCACAATTTCAATGCAAAGTACACATATGGAGCATTCTGTGTCAAGAAATGTC
CACATAACTTTGTGGTAGATTCCAGTTCTTGTGTGCGTGCCTGCCCTAGTTCCAAGATGGAAGTAGAAGA
AAATGGGATTAAAATGTGTAAACCTTGCACTGACATTTGCCCAAAAGCTTGTGATGGCATTGGCACAGGA
TCATTGATGTCAGCTCAGACTGTGGATTCCAGTAACATTGACAAATTCATAAACTGTACCAAGATCAATG
GGAATTTGATCTTTCTAGTCACTGGTATTCATGGGGACCCTTACAATGCAATTGAAGCCATAGACCCAGA
GAAACTGAACGTCTTTCGGACAGTCAGAGAGATAACAGGTTTCCTGAACATACAGTCATGGCCACCAAAC
ATGACTGACTTCAGTGTTTTTTCTAACCTGGTGACCATTGGTGGAAGAGTACTCTATAGTGGCCTGTCCT
TGCTTATCCTCAAGCAACAGGGCATCACCTCTCTACAGTTCCAGTCCCTGAAGGAAATCAGCGCAGGAAA
CATCTATATTACTGACAACAGCAACCTGTGTTATTATCATACCATTAACTGGACAACACTCTTCAGCACA
ATCAACCAGAGAATAGTAATCCGGGACAACAGAAAAGCTGAAAATTGTACTGCTGAAGGAATGGTGTGCA
ACCATCTGTGTTCCAGTGATGGCTGTTGGGGACCTGGGCCAGACCAATGTCTGTCGTGTCGCCGCTTCAG
TAGAGGAAGGATCTGCATAGAGTCTTGTAACCTCTATGATGGTGAATTTCGGGAGTTTGAGAATGGCTCC
ATCTGTGTGGAGTGTGACCCCCAGTGTGAGAAGATGGAAGATGGCCTCCTCACATGCCATGGACCGGGTC
CTGACAACTGTACAAAGTGCTCTCATTTTAAAGATGGCCCAAACTGTGTGGAAAAATGTCCAGATGGCTT
ACAGGGGGCAAACAGTTTCATTTTCAAGTATGCTGATCCAGATCGGGAGTGCCACCCATGCCATCCAAAC
TGCACCCAAGGGTGTAACGGTCCCACTAGTCATGACTGCATTTACTACCCATGGACGGGCCATTCCACTT
TACCACAACATGCTAGAACTCCCCTGATTGCAGCTGGAGTAATTGGTGGGCTCTTCATTCTGGTCATTGT
GGGTCTGACATTTGCTGTTTATGTTAGAAGGAAGAGCATCAAAAAGAAAAGAGCCTTGAGAAGATTCTTG
GAAACAGAGTTGGTGGAACCATTAACTCCCAGTGGCACAGCACCCAATCAAGCTCAACTTCGTATTTTGA
AAGAAACTGAGCTGAAGAGGGTAAAAGTCCTTGGCTCAGGTGCTTTTGGAACGGTTTATAAAGGTATTTG
GGTACCTGAAGGAGAAACTGTGAAGATTCCTGTGGCTATTAAGATTCTTAATGAGACAACTGGTCCCAAG
GCAAATGTGGAGTTCATGGATGAAGCTCTGATCATGGCAAGTATGGATCATCCACACCTAGTCCGGTTGC
TGGGTGTGTGTCTGAGCCCAACCATCCAGCTGGTTACTCAACTTATGCCCCATGGCTGCCTGTTGGAGTA
TGTCCACGAGCACAAGGATAACATTGGATCACAACTGCTGCTTAACTGGTGTGTCCAGATAGCTAAGGGA
ATGATGTACCTGGAAGAAAGACGACTCGTTCATCGGGATTTGGCAGCCCGTAATGTCTTAGTGAAATCTC
CAAACCATGTGAAAATCACAGATTTTGGGCTAGCCAGACTCTTGGAAGGAGATGAAAAAGAGTACAATGC
TGATGGAGGAAAGATGCCAATTAAATGGATGGCTCTGGAGTGTATACATTACAGGAAATTCACCCATCAG
AGTGACGTTTGGAGCTATGGAGTTACTATATGGGAACTGATGACCTTTGGAGGAAAACCCTATGATGGAA
TTCCAACGCGAGAAATCCCTGATTTATTAGAGAAAGGAGAACGTTTGCCTCAGCCTCCCATCTGCACTAT
TGACGTTTACATGGTCATGGTCAAATGTTGGATGATTGATGCTGACAGTAGACCTAAATTTAAGGAACTG
GCTGCTGAGTTTTCAAGGATGGCTCGAGACCCTCAAAGATACCTAGTTATTCAGGGTGATGATCGTATGA
AGCTTCCCAGTCCAAATGACAGCAAGTTCTTTCAGAATCTCTTGGATGAAGAGGATTTGGAAGATATGAT
GGATGCTGAGGAGTACTTGGTCCCTCAGGCTTTCAACATCCCACCTCCCATCTATACTTCCAGAGCAAGA
ATTGACTCGAATAGGAGTGAAATTGGACACAGCCCTCCTCCTGCCTACACCCCCATGTCAGGAAACCAGT
TTGTATACCGAGATGGAGGTTTTGCTGCTGAACAAGGAGTGTCTGTGCCCTACAGAGCCCCAACTAGCAC
AATTCCAGAAGCTCCTGTGGCACAGGGTGCTACTGCTGAGATTTTTGATGACTCCTGCTGTAATGGCACC
CTACGCAAGCCAGTGGCACCCCATGTCCAAGAGGACAGTAGCACCCAGAGGTACAGTGCTGACCCCACCG
TGTTTGCCCCAGAACGGAGCCCACGAGGAGAGCTGGATGAGGAAGGTTACATGACTCCTATGCGAGACAA
ACCCAAACAAGAATACCTGAATCCAGTGGAGGAGAACCCTTTTGTTTCTCGGAGAAAAAATGGAGACCTT
CAAGCATTGGATAATCCCGAATATCACAATGCATCCAATGGTCCACCCAAGGCCGAGGATGAGTATGTGA
ATGAGCCACTGTACCTCAACACCTTTGCCAACACCTTGGGAAAAGCTGAGTACCTGAAGAACAACATACT
GTCAATGCCAGAGAAGGCCAAGAAAGCGTTTGACAACCCTGACTACTGGAACCACAGCCTGCCACCTCGG
AGCACCCTTCAGCACCCAGACTACCTGCAGGAGTACAGCACAAAATATTTTTATAAACAGAATGGGCGGA
TCCGGCCTATTGTGGCAGAGAATCCTGAATACCTCTCTGAGTTCTCCCTGAAGCCAGGCACTGTGCTGCC
GCCTCCACCTTACAGACACCGGAATACTGTGGTGGACCCAGCTTTCTTGTACAAAGTGGTTGATCTAGAG
GGCCCGCGGTTCGAAGGTAAGCCTATCCCTAACCCTCTCCTCGGTCTCGATTCTACGCGTACCGGTTAGT
AATGAGTTTAAACGGGGGAGGCTAACTGAAACACGGAAGGAGACAATACCGGAAGGAACCCGCGCTATGA
CGGCAATAAAAAGACAGAATAAAACGCACGGGTGTTGGGTCGTTTGTTCATAAACGCGGGGTTCGGTCCC
AGGGCTGGCACTCTGTCGATACCCCACCGAGACCCCATTGGGGCCAATACGCCCGCGTTTCTTCCTTTTC
CCCACCCCACCCCCCAAGTTCGGGTGAAGGCCCAGGGCTCGCAGCCAACGTCGGGGCGGCAGGCCCTGCC
ATAGCAGATCTGCGCAGCTGGGGCTCTAGGGGGTATCCCC
[124 nt withheld, positions 5291-5414]
C
[91 nt withheld, positions 5416-5506]
A
[49 nt withheld, positions 5508-5556]
CCTTTGACGTTGGAGTCCACGTTCTTT
[37 nt withheld, positions 5584-5620]
ACCCTATCTCGGTCTATTCTTTTGATTTATAAGGGATTTTGCCGATTTCGGCCTATTGGTTAAAAAATGA
GCTGATTTAACAAAAATTTAACGCGAATTAATTCTGTGGAATGTGTGTCAGTTAGGGTGTGGAAAGTCCC
CAGGCTCCCCAGCAGGCAGAAGTATGCAAAGCATGCATCTCAATTAGTCAGCAACCAGGTGTGGAAAGTC
CCCAGGCTCCCCAGCAGGCAGAAGTATGCAAAGCATGCATCTCAATTAGTCAGCAACCATAGTCCCGCCC
CTAACTCCGCCCATCCCGCCCCTAACTCCGCCCAGTTCCGCCCATTCTCCGCCCCATGGCTGACTAATTT
TTTTTATTTATGCAGAGGCCGAGGCCGCCTCTGCCTCTGAGCTATTCCAGAAGTAGTGAGGAGGCTTTTT
TGGAGGCCTAGGCTTTTGCAAAAAGCTCCCGGGAGCTTGTATATCCATTTTCGGATCTGATCAAGAGACA
GGATGAGGATCGTTTCGCATGATTGAACAAGATGGATTGCACGCAGGTTCTCCGGCCGCTTGGGTGGAGA
GGCTATTCGGCTATGACTGGGCACAACAGACAATCGGCTGCTCTGATGCCGCCGTGTTCCGGCTGTCAGC
GCAGGGGCGCCCGGTTCTTTTTGTCAAGACCGACCTGTCCGGTGCCCTGAATGAACTGCAGGACGAGGCA
GCGCGGCTATCGTGGCTGGCCACGACGGGCGTTCCTTGCGCAGCTGTGCTCGACGTTGTCACTGAAGCGG
GAAGGGACTGGCTGCTATTGGGCGAAGTGCCGGGGCAGGATCTCCTGTCATCTCACCTTGCTCCTGCCGA
GAAAGTATCCATCATGGCTGATGCAATGCGGCGGCTGCATACGCTTGATCCGGCTACCTGCCCATTCGAC
CACCAAGCGAAACATCGCATCGAGCGAGCACGTACTCGGATGGAAGCCGGTCTTGTCGATCAGGATGATC
TGGACGAAGAGCATCAGGGGCTCGCGCCAGCCGAACTGTTCGCCAGGCTCAAGGCGCGCATGCCCGACGG
CGAGGATCTCGTCGTGACCCATGGCGATGCCTGCTTGCCGAATATCATGGTGGAAAATGGCCGCTTTTCT
GGATTCATCGACTGTGGCCGGCTGGGTGTGGCGGACCGCTATCAGGACATAGCGTTGGCTACCCGTGATA
TTGCTGAAGAGCTTGGCGGCGAATGGGCTGACCGCTTCCTCGTGCTTTACGGTATCGCCGCTCCCGATTC
GCAGCGCATCGCCTTCTATCGCCTTCTTGACGAGTTCTTCTGAGCGGGACTCTGGGGTTCGCGAAATGAC
CGACCAAGCGACGCCCAACCTGCCATCACGAGATTTCGATTCCACCGCCGCCTTCTATGAAAGGTTGGGC
TTCGGAATCGTTTTCCGGGACGCCGGCTGGATGATCCTCCAGCGCGGGGATCTCATGCTGGAGTTCTTCG
CCCACCCCAACTTGTTTATTGCAGCTTATAATGGTTACAAATAAAGCAATAGCATCACAAATTTCACAAA
TAAAGCATTTTTTTCACTGCATTCTAGTTGTGGTTTGTCCAAACTCATCAATGTATCTTATCATGTCTGT
ATACCGTCGACCTCTAGCTAGAGCTTGGCGTAATCATGGTCATAGCTGTTTCCTGTGTGAAATTGTTATC
CGCTCACAATTCCACACAACATACGAGCCGGAAGCATAAAGTGTAAAGCCTGGGGTGCCTAATGAGTGAG
CTAACTCACATTAATTGCGTTGCGCTCACTGCCCGCTTTCCAGTCGGGAAACCTGTCGTGCCAGCTGCAT
TAATGAATCGGCCAACGCGCGGGGAGAGGCGGTTTGCGTATTGGGCGCTCTTCCGCTTCCTCGCTCACTG
ACTCGCTGCGCTCGGTCGTTCGGCTGCGGCGAGCGGTATCAGCTCACTCAAAGGCGGTAATACGGTTATC
CACAGAATCAGGGGATAACGCAGGAAAGAACATGTGAGCAAAAGGCCAGCAAAAGGCCAGGAACCGTAAA
AAGGCCGCGTTGCTGGCGTTTTTCCATAGGCTCCGCCCCCCTGACGAGCATCACAAAAATCGACGCTCAA
GTCAGAGGTGGCGAAACCCGACAGGACTATAAAGATACCAGGCGTTTCCCCCTGGAAGCTCCCTCGTGCG
CTCTCCTGTTCCGACCCTGCCGCTTACCGGATACCTGTCCGCCTTTCTCCCTTCGGGAAGCGTGGCGCTT
TCTCATAGCTCACGCTGTAGGTATCTCAGTTCGGTGTAGGTCGTTCGCTCCAAGCTGGGCTGTGTGCACG
AACCCCCCGTTCAGCCCGACCGCTGCGCCTTATCCGGTAACTATCGTCTTGAGTCCAACCCGGTAAGACA
CGACTTATCGCCACTGGCAGCAGCCACTGGTAACAGGATTAGCAGAGCGAGGTATGTAGGCGGTGCTACA
GAGTTCTTGAAGTGGTGGCCTAACTACGGCTACACTAGAAGAACAGTATTTGGTATCTGCGCTCTGCTGA
AGCCAGTTACCTTCGGAAAAAGAGTTGGTAGCTCTTGATCCGGCAAACAAACCACCGCTGGTAGCGGTGG
TTTTTTTGTTTGCAAGCAGCAGATTACGCGCAGAAAAAAAGGATCTCAAGAAGATCCTTTGATCTTTTCT
ACGGGGTCTGACGCTCAGTGGAACGAAAACTCACGTTAAGGGATTTTGGTCATGAGATTATCAAAAAGGA
TCTTCACCTAGATCCTTTTAAATTAAAAATGAAGTTTTAAATCAATCTAAAGTATATATGAGTAAACTTG
GTCTGACAGTTACCAATGCTTAATCAGTGAGGCACCTATCTCAGCGATCTGTCTATTTCGTTCATCCATA
GTTGCCTGACTCCCCGTCGTGTAGATAACTACGATACGGGAGGGCTTACCATCTGGCCCCAGTGCTGCAA
TGATACCGCGAGACCCACGCTCACCGGCTCCAGATTTATCAGCAATAAACCAGCCAGCCGGAAGGGCCGA
GCGCAGAAGTGGTCCTGCAACTTTATCCGCCTCCATCCAGTCTATTAATTGTTGCCGGGAAGCTAGAGTA
AGTAGTTCGCCAGTTAATAGTTTGCGCAACGTTGTTGCCATTGCTACAGGCATCGTGGTGTCACGCTCGT
CGTTTGGTATGGCTTCATTCAGCTCCGGTTCCCAACGATCAAGGCGAGTTACATGATCCCCCATGTTGTG
CAAAAAAGCGGTTAGCTCCTTCGGTCCTCCGATCGTTGTCAGAAGTAAGTTGGCCGCAGTGTTATCACTC
ATGGTTATGGCAGCACTGCATAATTCTCTTACTGTCATGCCATCCGTAAGATGCTTTTCTGTGACTGGTG
AGTACTCAACCAAGTCATTCTGAGAATAGTGTATGCGGCGACCGAGTTGCTCTTGCCCGGCGTCAATACG
GGATAATACCGCGCCACATAGCAGAACTTTAAAAGTGCTCATCATTGGAAAACGTTCTTCGGGGCGAAAA
CTCTCAAGGATCTTACCGCTGTTGAGATCCAGTTCGATGTAACCCACTCGTGCACCCAACTGATCTTCAG
CATCTTTTACTTTCACCAGCGTTTCTGGGTGAGCAAAAACAGGAAGGCAAAATGCCGCAAAAAAGGGAAT
AAGGGCGACACGGAAATGTTGAATACTCATACTCTTCCTTTTTCAATATTATTGAAGCATTTATCAGGGT
TATTGTCTCATGAGCGGATACATATTTGAATGTATTTAGAAAAATAAACAAATAGGGGTTCCGCGCACAT
TTCCCCGAAAAGTGCCACCTGACGTC
Features (pLannotate 1.2.2; 23 found; start..end, strand, type, name):
     28..80      -  misc_feature   bom (fragment): basis of mobility region from pBR322
    235..614     +  enhancer       CMV enhancer: human cytomegalovirus immediate early enhancer
    615..818     +  promoter       CMV promoter: human cytomegalovirus (CMV) immediate early promoter
    814..847     +  LTR            5' LTR (truncated) (fragment): truncated 5' long terminal repeat (LTR) from HIV-1
    863..881     +  promoter       T7 promoter: promoter for bacteriophage T7 RNA polymerase
    911..935     +  protein_bind   attB1: mutant version of attB; recombination site for the Gateway® BP reaction BP Clonase™
    941..4864    +  CDS            ERBB4: ERBB4_HUMAN - Also known as HER4. Experimental evidence at protein level: Swiss-Prot protein existence level 1. Tyrosine-protein kinase that plays an essential role as cell surface receptor for neuregulins and EGF family members and regulates development of the heart, the central nervous system and the mammary gland, gene transcription, cell proliferation, differentiation, migration and apoptosis. Required for normal cardiac muscle differentiation during embryonic development, and for postnatal cardiomyocyte proliferation. Required for normal development of the embryonic central nervous system
   4866..4890    -  protein_bind   attB2: mutant version of attB; recombination site for the Gateway® BP reaction BP Clonase™
   4916..4957    +  CDS            V5 tag: epitope tag from simian virus 5
   5041..5089    +  polyA_signal   HSV TK poly(A) signal: herpes simplex virus thymidine kinase polyadenylation signal (Cole and Stacy, 1985)
   5180..5196    -  polyA_signal   bGH poly(A) signal (fragment): bovine growth hormone polyadenylation signal
   5291..5719    +  rep_origin     f1 ori (sequence partly withheld): f1 bacteriophage origin of replication; arrow indicates direction of (+) strand synthesis
   5733..6062    +  promoter       SV40 promoter: SV40 enhancer and early promoter
   6129..6920    +  CDS            neo: KKA2_KLEPN - Also known as kan, nptII. Experimental evidence at protein level: Swiss-Prot protein existence level 1. Resistance to kanamycin, neomycin, paromomycin, ribostamycin, butirosin and gentamicin B. From Klebsiella pneumoniae.
   6946..7104    +  CDS            ble (fragment): BLE_KLEPN - Experimental evidence at protein level: Swiss-Prot protein existence level 1. Binding protein with a strong affinity to the bleomycin family of antibiotics. Binds to CL990; an antimitotic-antibiotic compound. From Klebsiella pneumoniae.
   7099..7220    +  polyA_signal   SV40 poly(A) signal: SV40 polyadenylation signal
   7293..7309    -  protein_bind   lac operator: The lac repressor binds to the lac operator to inhibit transcription in E. coli. This inhibition can be relieved by adding lactose or isopropyl-β-D-thiogalactopyranoside (IPTG). lac repressor encoded by lacI
   7317..7347    -  promoter       lac promoter: promoter for the E. coli lac operon
   7362..7383    -  protein_bind   CAP binding site: CAP binding activates transcription in the presence of cAMP. E. coli catabolite activator protein
   7396..7488    -  CDS            lacI (fragment): lac repressor; lacI; The lac repressor binds to the lac operator to inhibit transcription in E. coli. This inhibition can be relieved by adding lactose or isopropyl-β-D-thiogalactopyranoside (IPTG).
   7671..8259    -  rep_origin     ori: high-copy-number ColE1/pMB1/pBR322/pUC origin of replication
   8430..9290    -  CDS            AmpR: β-lactamase; bla; confers resistance to ampicillin, carbenicillin, and related antibiotics
   9291..9395    -  promoter       AmpR promoter: bla
