[The description below was written by a language model from this plasmid's Addgene catalogue record and pLannotate feature annotations shown in this document.]
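Description:
pcDNA3_2_ERBB4-V5 is a mammalian expression plasmid of about 9.4 kb, built on the pcDNA3.2 backbone, for constitutive expression of human ERBB4 (HER4) fused to a C-terminal V5 epitope tag. The record specifies the JM-A CYT1 isoform of this receptor tyrosine kinase, which serves as a cell-surface receptor for neuregulins and EGF-family ligands. The plasmid is propagated in E. coli as a high-copy construct through a ColE1/pUC-type origin and is selected with ampicillin via the β-lactamase gene. An f1 origin is also present, which allows single-stranded DNA production.

The ERBB4 coding sequence was introduced by Gateway recombination and is flanked by attB1 and attB2 sites. It lies downstream of the human cytomegalovirus immediate-early enhancer and promoter, which drive strong expression in mammalian cells. A T7 promoter sits between the CMV promoter and the insert and can be used for in vitro transcription or sequencing. The reading frame continues through attB2 into the backbone-encoded V5 tag, allowing detection or immunoprecipitation of the receptor with anti-V5 antibodies, and the transcript ends at the HSV thymidine kinase polyadenylation signal. A separate cassette, with the SV40 early promoter driving the neomycin phosphotransferase gene followed by an SV40 poly(A) signal, permits G418 selection of stably transfected cells. Several short annotations (a truncated HIV-1 LTR fragment, bGH poly(A), ble, lacI and bom fragments) are probably backbone remnants or partial similarity matches rather than functional elements. The associated publication describes a multiplexed cell-based assay platform for drug profiling, which suggests the plasmid supplies the tagged receptor for such assays, though the record does not detail its exact role.
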