Addgene plasmid #223303: pcDNA3_2_ERBB4-V5
Purpose: constitutive expression of ERBB4 JM-A-CYT1 isoform - V5 fusion
Depositing lab: Michael Wehr. Publication: Polypharmacological profiling across protein target families and cellular pathways using the multiplexed cell-based assay platform safetyProfiler reveals efficacy, potency and side effects of drugs. Popovic L, Brankatschk B, Palladino G, Rossner MJ, Wehr MC. Biomed Pharmacother. 2024 Nov;180:117523. doi: 10.1016/j.biopha.2024.117523. Epub 2024 Oct 14. PubMed 39405910.
Backbone
  Vector backbone: pcDNA3.2
  Vector type: Mammalian Expression
Growth in bacteria
  Bacterial resistance: Ampicillin, 100 μg/mL
  Growth temperature: 37°C
  Growth strain: DH5alpha
  Copy number: High Copy
Gene/Insert
  Gene/Insert name: ERBB4 - V5
  Species: H. sapiens (human)
  Entrez Gene: ERBB4 (a.k.a. ALS19, HER4, p180erbB4)
  Tag / fusion protein: V5 (C terminal on insert)
  Cloning method: Gateway Cloning
Terms and licenses: Academic/Nonprofit Terms; Industry Terms: Not Available to Industry
How to cite: pcDNA3_2_ERBB4-V5 was a gift from Michael Wehr (Addgene plasmid # 223303 ; http://n2t.net/addgene:223303 ; RRID:Addgene_223303)
